Addgene plasmid #60503: pSBtet-RN
Purpose: (Empty Backbone) SB-transposon with inducible SfiI cloning site for GOI (contains firefly luciferase) and constitutive expression of RFP, rtTA and neomycin resistance gene
Depositing lab: Eric Kowarz. Depositing organization: Goethe-Universitaet Frankfurt am Main. Publication: Optimized Sleeping Beauty transposons rapidly generate stable transgenic cell lines. Kowarz E, Loescher D, Marschalek R. Biotechnol J. 2015 Feb 4. doi: 10.1002/biot.201400821. PubMed 25650551.
Backbone
  Vector backbone: pUC19
  Backbone size (bp): 2021
  Vector type: Mammalian Expression ; Transposon
  Promoter: TCE & RPBSA
  Selectable markers: Neomycin (select with G418)
Growth in bacteria
  Bacterial resistance: Ampicillin, 100 μg/mL
  Growth temperature: 37°C
  Growth strain: Top10
  Copy number: High Copy
Gene/Insert
  Cloning method: Restriction Enzyme
  Sequencing primers: 5′ CCTGGAGCCAATTCCAACTCT; 3′ CACTGCATTCTTGTTGTGGTT
Terms and licenses: Academic/Nonprofit Terms; Industry Terms: Not Available to Industry
How to cite: pSBtet-RN was a gift from Eric Kowarz (Addgene plasmid # 60503 ; http://n2t.net/addgene:60503 ; RRID:Addgene_60503)
