[The description below was written by a language model from this plasmid's Addgene catalogue record.]
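Description:
pSBtet-RN is an empty-backbone Sleeping Beauty transposon vector for mammalian expression, built on a pUC19 backbone. It is maintained in E. coli as a high-copy plasmid under ampicillin selection. The record is a catalogue entry only, with no feature table, so the exact positions and order of the elements are not documented here. By the standard design of Sleeping Beauty vectors, the functional cargo lies between the transposon's inverted repeats. When SB transposase is supplied in trans, this cargo is excised from the plasmid and integrated into the host cell genome.

The payload has two parts, matching the two listed promoters. The TCE promoter is the inducible one and drives the gene-of-interest position, which is defined by SfiI cloning sites. As supplied, this position holds a firefly luciferase gene, which is replaced when a gene of interest is cloned in by restriction enzyme cloning. Left in place, it could presumably report on induction. The constitutive RPBSA promoter drives expression of a red fluorescent protein, the reverse tetracycline transactivator rtTA, and a neomycin resistance gene. The record does not say how these three coding sequences are linked. Because rtTA is carried on the same transposon, a single integration event provides everything needed for tetracycline/doxycycline-inducible expression of the cloned gene. RFP marks transfected or integrated cells visually, and G418 selects for stable integrants.

The vector is intended for rapid generation of stable transgenic mammalian cell lines with inducible transgene expression.
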