>Addgene plasmid #60503 | pSBtet-RN | addgene partial sequence | sequence record 100511 | EBV-rev 5'-GTGGTTTGTCCAAACTCATC-3'
ACTATTTAGCTTCTTCGCTAAGAGCACTCTCATCGACAAGTACGACCTAAGCAACTTGCACGAGATCGCC
AGCGGCGGGGCGCCGCTCAGCAAGGAGGTAGGTGAGGCCGTGGCCAAACGCTTCCACCTACCAGGCATCC
GCCAGGGCTACGGCCTGACAGAAACAACCAGCGCCATTCTGATCACCCCCGAAGGGGACGACAAGCCTGG
CGCAGTAGGCAAGGTGGTGCCCTTCTTCGAGGCTAAGGTGGTGGACTTGGACACCGGTAAGACACTGGGT
GTGAACCAGCGCGGCGAGCTGTGCGTCCGTGGCCCCATGATCATGAGCGGCTACGTTAACAACCCCGAGG
CTACAAACGCTCTCATCGACAAGGACGGCTGGCTGCACAGCGGCGACATCGCCTACTGGGACGAGGACGA
GCACTTCTTCATCGTGGACCGGCTGAAGAGCCTGATCAAATACAAGGGCTACCAGGTAGCCCCAGCCGAA
CTGGAGAGCATCCTGCTGCAACACCCCAACATCTTCGACGCCGGGGTCGCCGGCCTGCCCGACGACGATG
CCGGCGAGCTGCCCGCCGCAGTCGTCGTGCTGGAACACGGTAAAACCATGACCGAGAAGGAGATCGTGGA
CTATGTGGCCAGCCAGGTTACAACCGCCAAGAAGCTGCGCGGTGGTGTTGTGTTCGTGGACGAGGTGCCT
AAAGGACTGACCGGCAAGTTGGACGCCCGCAAGATCCGCGAGATTCTCATTAAGGCCAAGAAGGGCGGCA
AGATCGCCGTGTAAGGCCTGTCAGGCC
