>Addgene plasmid #60503 | pSBtet-RN | addgene partial sequence | sequence record 100694 | Neo-R 5'-GCCCAGTCATAGCCGAATAG-3'
CTACTAACTTCAGCCTGCTGAAGCAGGCTGGTGACGTCGAGGAGAATCCTGGCCCCATGTCTAGACTGGA
CAAGAGCAAAGTCATAAACGGCGCTCTGGAATTACTCAATGGAGTCGGTATCGAAGGCCTGACGACAAGG
AAACTCGCTCAAAAGCTGGGAGTTGAGCAGCCTACCCTGTACTGGCACGTGAAGAACAAGCGGGCCCTGC
TCGATGCCCTGCCAATCGAGATGCTGGACAGGCATCATACCCACTTCTGCCCCCTGGAAGGCGAGTCATG
GCAAGACTTTCTGCGGAACAACGCCAAGTCATTCCGCTGTGCTCTCCTCTCACATCGCGACGGGGCTAAA
GTGCATCTCGGCACCCGCCCAACAGAGAAACAGTACGAAACCCTGGAAAATCAGCTCGCGTTCCTGTGTC
AGCAAGGCTTCTCCCTGGAGAACGCACTGTACGCTCTGTCCGCCGTGGGCCACTTTACACTGGGCTGCGT
ATTGGAGGAACAGGAGCATCAAGTAGCAAAAGAGGAAAGAGAGACACCTACCACCGATTCTATGCCCCCA
CTTCTGAGACAAGCAATTGAGCTGTTCGACCGGCAGGGAGCCGAACCTGCCTTCCTTTTCGGCCTGGAAC
TAATCATATGTGGCCTGGAGAAACAGCTAAAGTGCGAAAGCGGCGGGCCGGCCGACGCCCTTGACGATTT
TGACTTAGACATGCTCCCAGCCGATGCCCTTGACGACTTTGACCTTGATATGCTGCCTGCTGACGCTCTT
GACGATTTTGACCTTGACATGCTCCCCGGGTCCGGCGCTACTAACTTCAGCCTGCTGAAGCAGGCTGGTG
ACGTCGAGGAGAATCCTGGTCCCATGATTGAACAAGATGGATTGCACGCAG
