>Addgene plasmid #60503 | pSBtet-RN | addgene partial sequence | sequence record 100695 | DsRed1-C 5'-AGCTGGACATCACCTCCCACAACG-3'
GTACGAGCGCTCCGAGGGCCGCCACCACCTGTTCCTGTACGGCATGGACGAGCTGTACAAGGGCAGTGGA
GCTACTAACTTCAGCCTGCTGAAGCAGGCTGGTGACGTCGAGGAGAATCCTGGCCCCATGTCTAGACTGG
ACAAGAGCAAAGTCATAAACGGCGCTCTGGAATTACTCAATGGAGTCGGTATCGAAGGCCTGACGACAAG
GAAACTCGCTCAAAAGCTGGGAGTTGAGCAGCCTACCCTGTACTGGCACGTGAAGAACAAGCGGGCCCTG
CTCGATGCCCTGCCAATCGAGATGCTGGACAGGCATCATACCCACTTCTGCCCCCTGGAAGGCGAGTCAT
GGCAAGACTTTCTGCGGAACAACGCCAAGTCATTCCGCTGTGCTCTCCTCTCACATCGCGACGGGGCTAA
AGTGCATCTCGGCACCCGCCCAACAGAGAAACAGTACGAAACCCTGGAAAATCAGCTCGCGTTCCTGTGT
CAGCAAGGCTTCTCCCTGGAGAACGCACTGTACGCTCTGTCCGCCGTGGGCCACTTTACACTGGGCTGCG
TATTGGAGGAACAGGAGCATCAAGTAGCAAAAGAGGAAAGAGAGACACCTACCACCGATTCTATGCCCCC
ACTTCTGAGACAAGCAATTGAGCTGTTCGACCGGCAGGGAGCCGAACCTGCCTTCCTTTTCGGCCTGGAA
CTAATC
