>Addgene plasmid #60503 | pSBtet-RN | addgene partial sequence | sequence record 100933 | LNCX 5'-AGCTCGTTTAGTGAACCGTCAGATC-3'
ACTCTTTTGCCTTATACCTACTTTCCGTACCACTTCCTACCCTCGAAAGGCCTCTGAGGCCACCATGGAA
GATGCCAAAAACATTAAGAAGGGCCCAGCGCCATTCTACCCACTCGAAGACGGGACCGCCGGCGAGCAGC
TGCACAAAGCCATGAAGCGCTACGCCCTGGTGCCCGGCACCATCGCCTTTACCGACGCACATATCGAGGT
GGACATTACCTACGCCGAGTACTTCGAGATGAGCGTTCGGCTGGCAGAAGCTATGAAGCGCTATGGGCTG
AATACAAACCATCGGATCGTGGTGTGCAGCGAGAATAGCTTGCAGTTCTTCATGCCCGTGTTGGGTGCCC
TGTTCATCGGTGTGGCTGTGGCCCCAGCTAACGACATCTACAACGAGCGCGAGCTGCTGAACAGCATGGG
CATCAGCCAGCCCACCGTCGTATTCGTGAGCAAGAAAGGGCTGCAAAAGATCCTCAACGTGCAAAAGAAG
CTACCGATCATACAAAAGATCATCATCATGGATAGCAAGACCGACTACCAGGGCTTCCAAAGCATGTACA
CCTTCGTGACTTCCCATTTGCCACCCGGCTTCAACGAGTACGACTTCGTGCCCGAGAGCTTCGACCGGGA
CAAAACCATCGCCCTGATCATGAACAGTAGTGGCAGTACCGGATTGCCCAAGGGCGTAGCCCTACCGCAC
CGCACCGCTTGTGTCCGATTCAGTCATGCCCGCGACCCCATCTTCGGCAACCAGATCATCCCCGACACCG
CTATCCTCAGCGTGGTGCCATTTCACCACGGCTTCGGCATGTTCACCACGCTGGGCTACTTGATCTGCGG
CTTTCGGGTCGTGCTCATGTACCGCTTCGAGGAGGAGCTATTCTTGCGCAGCTTGCAAGACTATAAGATT
CAATCTGCCCTGCTGGTGCCCACACTATTTAGCTTCTTCGCTAAGAGCACTCTCATCGACAAGTACGACC
TAAGCAACTTG
