LOCUS       Exported 8201 bp ds-DNA circular SYN 12-MAY-2021
DEFINITION  SB-transposon with inducible SfiI cloning site for GOI (contains
            firefly luciferase) and constitutive expression of RFP, rtTA and
            neomycin resistance gene.
ACCESSION   .
VERSION     .
KEYWORDS    pSBtet-RN
SOURCE      synthetic DNA construct
  ORGANISM  synthetic DNA construct
REFERENCE   1 (bases 1 to 8201)
  AUTHORS   Kowarz E, Loescher D, Marschalek R
  TITLE     Optimized Sleeping Beauty transposons rapidly generate stable
            transgenic cell lines.
  JOURNAL   Biotechnol J. 2015 Feb 4. doi: 10.1002/biot.201400821.
  PUBMED    25650551
REFERENCE   2 (bases 1 to 8201)
  AUTHORS   .
  TITLE     Direct Submission
  JOURNAL   Exported May 12, 2021 from SnapGene Server 1.1.58
            http://www.snapgene.com
FEATURES             Location/Qualifiers
     source          1..8201
                     /organism="synthetic DNA construct"
                     /mol_type="other DNA"
     promoter        295..607
                     /label=tight TRE promoter
                     /note="Tet-responsive promoter PTight, consisting of seven
                     tet operator sequences followed by the minimal CMV
                     promoter"
     protein_bind    303..321
                     /gene="tetO"
                     /label=tet operator
                     /bound_moiety="tetracycline repressor TetR"
                     /note="bacterial operator O2 for the tetR and tetA genes"
     protein_bind    339..357
                     /gene="tetO"
                     /label=tet operator
                     /bound_moiety="tetracycline repressor TetR"
                     /note="bacterial operator O2 for the tetR and tetA genes"
     protein_bind    374..392
                     /gene="tetO"
                     /label=tet operator
                     /bound_moiety="tetracycline repressor TetR"
                     /note="bacterial operator O2 for the tetR and tetA genes"
     protein_bind    410..428
                     /gene="tetO"
                     /label=tet operator
                     /bound_moiety="tetracycline repressor TetR"
                     /note="bacterial operator O2 for the tetR and tetA genes"
     protein_bind    446..464
                     /gene="tetO"
                     /label=tet operator
                     /bound_moiety="tetracycline repressor TetR"
                     /note="bacterial operator O2 for the tetR and tetA genes"
     protein_bind    481..499
                     /gene="tetO"
                     /label=tet operator
                     /bound_moiety="tetracycline repressor TetR"
                     /note="bacterial operator O2 for the tetR and tetA genes"
     protein_bind    517..535
                     /gene="tetO"
                     /label=tet operator
                     /bound_moiety="tetracycline repressor TetR"
                     /note="bacterial operator O2 for the tetR and tetA genes"
     primer_bind     580..604
                     /label=LNCX
                     /note="Human CMV promoter, forward primer"
     regulatory      680..689
                     /regulatory_class="other"
                     /note="vertebrate consensus sequence for strong initiation
                     of translation (Kozak, 1987)"
     CDS             686..2338
                     /codon_start=1
                     /product="firefly luciferase"
                     /label=luciferase
                     /note="synthetic luc2 version of the luciferase gene"
                     /translation="MEDAKNIKKGPAPFYPLEDGTAGEQLHKAMKRYALVPGTIAFTDA
                     HIEVDITYAEYFEMSVRLAEAMKRYGLNTNHRIVVCSENSLQFFMPVLGALFIGVAVAP
                     ANDIYNERELLNSMGISQPTVVFVSKKGLQKILNVQKKLPIIQKIIIMDSKTDYQGFQS
                     MYTFVTSHLPPGFNEYDFVPESFDRDKTIALIMNSSGSTGLPKGVALPHRTACVRFSHA
                     RDPIFGNQIIPDTAILSVVPFHHGFGMFTTLGYLICGFRVVLMYRFEEELFLRSLQDYK
                     IQSALLVPTLFSFFAKSTLIDKYDLSNLHEIASGGAPLSKEVGEAVAKRFHLPGIRQGY
                     GLTETTSAILITPEGDDKPGAVGKVVPFFEAKVVDLDTGKTLGVNQRGELCVRGPMIMS
                     GYVNNPEATNALIDKDGWLHSGDIAYWDEDEHFFIVDRLKSLIKYKGYQVAPAELESIL
                     LQHPNIFDAGVAGLPDDDAGELPAAVVVLEHGKTMTEKEIVDYVASQVTTAKKLRGGVV
                     FVDEVPKGLTGKLDARKIREILIKAKKGGKIAV"
     polyA_signal    2374..2495
                     /label=SV40 poly(A) signal
                     /note="SV40 polyadenylation signal"
     primer_bind     complement(2385..2404)
                     /label=EBV-rev
                     /note="SV40 polyA terminator, reverse primer"
     primer_bind     2439..2458
                     /label=SV40pA-R
                     /note="SV40 polyA, reverse primer"
     CDS             3218..3919
                     /codon_start=1
                     /product="dimeric variant of DsRed fluorescent protein
                     (Shaner et al., 2004)"
                     /label=dTomato
                     /note="mammalian codon-optimized"
                     /translation="MLSKGEEVIKEFMRFKVRMEGSMNGHEFEIEGEGEGRPYEGTQTA
                     KLKVTKGGPLPFAWDILSPQFMYGSKAYVKHPADIPDYKKLSFPEGFKWERVMNFEDGG
                     LVTVTQDSSLQDGTLIYKVKMRGTNFPPDGPVMQKKTMGWEASTERLYPRDGVLKGEIH
                     QALKLKDGGHYLVEFKTIYMAKKPVQLPGYYYVDTKLDITSHNEDYTIVEQYERSEGRH
                     HLFLYGMDELYK"
     primer_bind     complement(3351..3369)
                     /label=mCherry-R
                     /note="mCherry, reverse primer"
     primer_bind     3619..3638
                     /label=mCherry-F
                     /note="mCherry, forward primer"
     primer_bind     3813..3836
                     /label=DsRed1-C
                     /note="DsRed1, forward primer"
     CDS             3929..3985
                     /codon_start=1
                     /product="2A peptide from porcine teschovirus-1
                     polyprotein"
                     /label=P2A
                     /note="Eukaryotic ribosomes fail to insert a peptide bond
                     between the Gly and Pro residues, yielding separate
                     polypeptides."
                     /translation="ATNFSLLKQAGDVEENPGP"
     CDS             3986..4729
                     /codon_start=1
                     /product="improved tetracycline-controlled transactivator"
                     /label=rtTA-Advanced
                     /note="In the Tet-On(R) system, rtTA-Advanced binds to the
                     Tet-responsive element and stimulates transcription only in
                     the presence of tetracycline or doxycycline."
                     /translation="MSRLDKSKVINGALELLNGVGIEGLTTRKLAQKLGVEQPTLYWHV
                     KNKRALLDALPIEMLDRHHTHFCPLEGESWQDFLRNNAKSFRCALLSHRDGAKVHLGTR
                     PTEKQYETLENQLAFLCQQGFSLENALYALSAVGHFTLGCVLEEQEHQVAKEERETPTT
                     DSMPPLLRQAIELFDRQGAEPAFLFGLELIICGLEKQLKCESGGPADALDDFDLDMLPA
                     DALDDFDLDMLPADALDDFDLDMLPG"
     CDS             4736..4792
                     /codon_start=1
                     /product="2A peptide from porcine teschovirus-1
                     polyprotein"
                     /label=P2A
                     /note="Eukaryotic ribosomes fail to insert a peptide bond
                     between the Gly and Pro residues, yielding separate
                     polypeptides."
                     /translation="ATNFSLLKQAGDVEENPGP"
     CDS             4793..5587
                     /codon_start=1
                     /gene="aph(3')-II (or nptII)"
                     /product="aminoglycoside phosphotransferase from Tn5"
                     /label=NeoR/KanR
                     /note="confers resistance to neomycin, kanamycin, and G418
                     (Geneticin(R))"
                     /translation="MIEQDGLHAGSPAAWVERLFGYDWAQQTIGCSDAAVFRLSAQGRP
                     VLFVKTDLSGALNELQDEAARLSWLATTGVPCAAVLDVVTEAGRDWLLLGEVPGQDLLS
                     SHLAPAEKVSIMADAMRRLHTLDPATCPFDHQAKHRIERARTRMEAGLVDQDDLDEEHQ
                     GLAPAELFARLKARMPDGEDLVVTHGDACLPNIMVENGRFSGFIDCGRLGVADRYQDIA
                     LATRDIAEELGGEWADRFLVLYGIAAPDSQRIAFYRLLDEFF"
     primer_bind     complement(4847..4866)
                     /label=Neo-R
                     /note="Neomycin resistance gene, reverse primer"
     primer_bind     5457..5476
                     /label=Neo-F
                     /note="Neomycin resistance gene, forward primer"
     primer_bind     complement(5642..5659)
                     /label=BGH-rev
                     /note="Bovine growth hormone terminator, reverse primer.
                     Also called BGH reverse"
     polyA_signal    5648..5872
                     /label=bGH poly(A) signal
                     /note="bovine growth hormone polyadenylation signal"
     primer_bind     complement(6198..6215)
                     /label=L4440
                     /note="L4440 vector, forward primer"
     rep_origin      complement(6369..6957)
                     /direction=LEFT
                     /label=ori
                     /note="high-copy-number ColE1/pMB1/pBR322/pUC origin of
                     replication"
     primer_bind     complement(6449..6468)
                     /label=pBR322ori-F
                     /note="pBR322 origin, forward primer"
     CDS             complement(7128..7988)
                     /codon_start=1
                     /gene="bla"
                     /product="beta-lactamase"
                     /label=AmpR
                     /note="confers resistance to ampicillin, carbenicillin, and
                     related antibiotics"
                     /translation="MSIQHFRVALIPFFAAFCLPVFAHPETLVKVKDAEDQLGARVGYI
                     ELDLNSGKILESFRPEERFPMMSTFKVLLCGAVLSRIDAGQEQLGRRIHYSQNDLVEYS
                     PVTEKHLTDGMTVRELCSAAITMSDNTAANLLLTTIGGPKELTAFLHNMGDHVTRLDRW
                     EPELNEAIPNDERDTTMPVAMATTLRKLLTGELLTLASRQQLIDWMEADKVAGPLLRSA
                     LPAGWFIADKSGAGERGSRGIIAALGPDGKPSRIVVIYTTGSQATMDERNRQIAEIGAS
                     LIKHW"
     primer_bind     7751..7770
                     /label=Amp-R
                     /note="Ampicillin resistance gene, reverse primer"
     promoter        complement(7989..8093)
                     /gene="bla"
                     /label=AmpR promoter
ORIGIN
        1 ggatccctat acagttgaag tcggaagttt acatacactt aagttggagt cattaaaact
       61 cgtttttcaa ctactccaca aatttcttgt taacaaacaa tagttttggc aagtcagtta
      121 ggacatctac tttgtgcatg acacaagtca tttttccaac aattgtttac agacagatta
      181 tttcacttat aattcactgt atcacaattc cagtgggtca gaagtttaca tacactaagt
      241 tcgactcctc tgcagaatgc ggcgatgttt cggtaagggg tccgctatct agacgagttt
      301 actccctatc agtgatagag aacgtatgtc gagtttactc cctatcagtg atagagaacg
      361 atgtcgagtt tactccctat cagtgataga gaacgtatgt cgagtttact ccctatcagt
      421 gatagagaac gtatgtcgag tttactccct atcagtgata gagaacgtat gtcgagttta
      481 tccctatcag tgatagagaa cgtatgtcga gtttactccc tatcagtgat agagaacgta
      541 tgtcgattag gcgtgtacgg tgggcgccta taaaagcaga gctcgtttag tgaaccgtca
      601 gatcgcctgg agccaattcc aactcttttg ccttatacct actttccgta ccacttccta
      661 ccctcgaaag gcctctgagg ccaccatgga agatgccaaa aacattaaga agggcccagc
      721 gccattctac ccactcgaag acgggaccgc cggcgagcag ctgcacaaag ccatgaagcg
      781 ctacgccctg gtgcccggca ccatcgcctt taccgacgca catatcgagg tggacattac
      841 ctacgccgag tacttcgaga tgagcgttcg gctggcagaa gctatgaagc gctatgggct
      901 gaatacaaac catcggatcg tggtgtgcag cgagaatagc ttgcagttct tcatgcccgt
      961 gttgggtgcc ctgttcatcg gtgtggctgt ggccccagct aacgacatct acaacgagcg
     1021 cgagctgctg aacagcatgg gcatcagcca gcccaccgtc gtattcgtga gcaagaaagg
     1081 gctgcaaaag atcctcaacg tgcaaaagaa gctaccgatc atacaaaaga tcatcatcat
     1141 ggatagcaag accgactacc agggcttcca aagcatgtac accttcgtga cttcccattt
     1201 gccacccggc ttcaacgagt acgacttcgt gcccgagagc ttcgaccggg acaaaaccat
     1261 cgccctgatc atgaacagta gtggcagtac cggattgccc aagggcgtag ccctaccgca
     1321 ccgcaccgct tgtgtccgat tcagtcatgc ccgcgacccc atcttcggca accagatcat
     1381 ccccgacacc gctatcctca gcgtggtgcc atttcaccac ggcttcggca tgttcaccac
     1441 gctgggctac ttgatctgcg gctttcgggt cgtgctcatg taccgcttcg aggaggagct
     1501 attcttgcgc agcttgcaag actataagat tcaatctgcc ctgctggtgc ccacactatt
     1561 tagcttcttc gctaagagca ctctcatcga caagtacgac ctaagcaact tgcacgagat
     1621 cgccagcggc ggggcgccgc tcagcaagga ggtaggtgag gccgtggcca aacgcttcca
     1681 cctaccaggc atccgccagg gctacggcct gacagaaaca accagcgcca ttctgatcac
     1741 ccccgaaggg gacgacaagc ctggcgcagt aggcaaggtg gtgcccttct tcgaggctaa
     1801 ggtggtggac ttggacaccg gtaagacact gggtgtgaac cagcgcggcg agctgtgcgt
     1861 ccgtggcccc atgatcatga gcggctacgt taacaacccc gaggctacaa acgctctcat
     1921 cgacaaggac ggctggctgc acagcggcga catcgcctac tgggacgagg acgagcactt
     1981 cttcatcgtg gaccggctga agagcctgat caaatacaag ggctaccagg tagccccagc
     2041 cgaactggag agcatcctgc tgcaacaccc caacatcttc gacgccgggg tcgccggcct
     2101 gcccgacgac gatgccggcg agctgcccgc cgcagtcgtc gtgctggaac acggtaaaac
     2161 catgaccgag aaggagatcg tggactatgt ggccagccag gttacaaccg ccaagaagct
     2221 gcgcggtggt gttgtgttcg tggacgaggt gcctaaagga ctgaccggca agttggacgc
     2281 ccgcaagatc cgcgagattc tcattaaggc caagaagggc ggcaagatcg ccgtgtaagg
     2341 cctgtcaggc caagcttcca tcgatagaca tgataagata cattgatgag tttggacaaa
     2401 ccacaacaag aatgcagtga aaaaaatgct ttatttgtga aatttgtgat gctattgctt
     2461 tatttgtaac cattataagc tgcaataaac aagttaacaa caacaattgc attcatttta
     2521 tgtttcaggt tcagggggag atgtgggagg ttttttaaag caagtaaaac ctctacaaat
     2581 gtggtaccta ggcgagaccc tgtctcacaa aataaagtaa gcccggactg agtgcggaaa
     2641 ggcgggcctg gcgggtctgg tctccccatg cgggccacca gaggccctgc agccttcagt
     2701 cgcttgaagg ggtaatggcg cttccactca caaacatggc ggacagagcg tgtgaacgag
     2761 atgaacagcc cctcaaaaat atggccgccg aggctggacg gccgtgcccc agcagcaccg
     2821 cctccgcgcc ccacgtgatc tctcgccggg cacagcgctg accgcggagg tccaaccgga
     2881 agaatgtccg gattggacat tcggaagagg gcccgccttc cctggggaat ctctgcgcac
     2941 gcgcagaacg cttcgaccaa tgaaaacaca ggaagccgtc cgcgcaaccg cgttgcgtca
     3001 cttctgccgc ccctgtttca aggtatatag ccgtagacgg aacttcgcct ttctctcggc
     3061 cttagcgcca tttttttggg tgagtgtttt ttggttcctg cgttgggatt ccgtgtacaa
     3121 tccatagaca tctgacctcg gcacttagca tcatcacagc aaactaactg tagcctttct
     3181 ctctttccct gtagaaacct ctgcacctga ggccaccatg ttgagcaagg gcgaggaggt
     3241 catcaaagag ttcatgcgct tcaaggtgcg catggagggc tccatgaacg gccatgagtt
     3301 cgagatcgag ggcgagggcg agggccgccc ctacgagggc acccagaccg ccaagctgaa
     3361 ggtgaccaag ggcggccccc tgcccttcgc ctgggacatc ctgtcccccc agttcatgta
     3421 cggctccaag gcgtacgtga agcaccccgc cgacatcccc gattacaaga agctgtcctt
     3481 ccccgagggc ttcaagtggg agcgcgtgat gaacttcgag gacggcggtc tggtgaccgt
     3541 gacccaggac tcctccctgc aggacggcac gctgatctac aaggtgaaga tgcgcggcac
     3601 caacttcccc cccgacggcc ccgtaatgca gaagaagaca atgggctggg aggcctccac
     3661 cgagcgcctg tacccccgcg acggcgtgct gaagggcgag atccaccagg ccctgaagct
     3721 gaaggacggc ggccactacc tggtggagtt caagaccatc tacatggcca agaagcccgt
     3781 gcaactgccc ggctactact acgtggacac caagctggac atcacctccc acaacgagga
     3841 ctacaccatc gtggaacagt acgagcgctc cgagggccgc caccacctgt tcctgtacgg
     3901 catggacgag ctgtacaagg gcagtggagc tactaacttc agcctgctga agcaggctgg
     3961 tgacgtcgag gagaatcctg gccccatgtc tagactggac aagagcaaag tcataaacgg
     4021 cgctctggaa ttactcaatg gagtcggtat cgaaggcctg acgacaagga aactcgctca
     4081 aaagctggga gttgagcagc ctaccctgta ctggcacgtg aagaacaagc gggccctgct
     4141 cgatgccctg ccaatcgaga tgctggacag gcatcatacc cacttctgcc ccctggaagg
     4201 cgagtcatgg caagactttc tgcggaacaa cgccaagtca ttccgctgtg ctctcctctc
     4261 acatcgcgac ggggctaaag tgcatctcgg cacccgccca acagagaaac agtacgaaac
     4321 cctggaaaat cagctcgcgt tcctgtgtca gcaaggcttc tccctggaga acgcactgta
     4381 cgctctgtcc gccgtgggcc actttacact gggctgcgta ttggaggaac aggagcatca
     4441 agtagcaaaa gaggaaagag agacacctac caccgattct atgcccccac ttctgagaca
     4501 agcaattgag ctgttcgacc ggcagggagc cgaacctgcc ttccttttcg gcctggaact
     4561 aatcatatgt ggcctggaga aacagctaaa gtgcgaaagc ggcgggccgg ccgacgccct
     4621 tgacgatttt gacttagaca tgctcccagc cgatgccctt gacgactttg accttgatat
     4681 gctgcctgct gacgctcttg acgattttga ccttgacatg ctccccgggt ccggcgctac
     4741 taacttcagc ctgctgaagc aggctggtga cgtcgaggag aatcctggtc ccatgattga
     4801 acaagatgga ttgcacgcag gttctccggc cgcttgggtg gagaggctat tcggctatga
     4861 ctgggcacaa cagacaatcg gctgctctga tgccgccgtg ttccggctgt cagcgcaggg
     4921 gcgcccggtt ctttttgtca agaccgacct gtccggtgcc ctgaatgaac tgcaggacga
     4981 ggcagcgcgg ctatcgtggc tggccacgac gggcgttcct tgcgcagctg tgctcgacgt
     5041 tgtcactgaa gcgggaaggg actggctgct attgggcgaa gtgccggggc aggatctcct
     5101 gtcatctcac cttgctcctg ccgagaaagt atccatcatg gctgatgcaa tgcggcggct
     5161 gcatacgctt gatccggcta cctgcccatt cgaccaccaa gcgaaacatc gcatcgagcg
     5221 agcacgtact cggatggaag ccggtcttgt cgatcaggat gatctggacg aagagcatca
     5281 ggggctcgcg ccagccgaac tgttcgccag gctcaaggcg cgcatgcccg acggcgagga
     5341 tctcgtcgtg acccatggcg atgcctgctt gccgaatatc atggtggaaa atggccgctt
     5401 ttctggattc atcgactgtg gccggctggg tgtggcggac cgctatcagg acatagcgtt
     5461 ggctacccgt gatattgctg aagagcttgg cggcgaatgg gctgaccgct tcctcgtgct
     5521 ttacggtatc gccgctcccg attcgcagcg catcgccttc tatcgccttc ttgacgagtt
     5581 cttctgattc gaaggcctgt cgtgaagctt ggggatcaat tctctagagc tcgctgatca
     5641 gcctcgactg tgccttctag ttgccagcca tctgttgttt gcccctcccc cgtgccttcc
     5701 ttgaccctgg aaggtgccac tcccactgtc ctttcctaat aaaatgagga aattgcatcg
     5761 cattgtctga gtaggtgtca ttctattctg gggggtgggg tggggcagga cagcaagggg
     5821 gaggattggg aagacaatag caggcatgct ggggatgcgg tgggctctat ggcttctgag
     5881 gcggaaagaa ccagctgggc ctactagcta ctcgggaccc cttaccgaaa catcgccgca
     5941 ttctgcagag gagtcgagtg tatgtaaact tctgacccac tgggaatgtg atgaaagaaa
     6001 taaaagctga aatgaatcat tctctctact attattctga tatttcacat tcttaaaata
     6061 aagtggtgat cctaactgac ctaagacagg gaatttttac taggattaaa tgtcaggaat
     6121 tgtgaaaaag tgagtttaaa tgtatttggc taaggtgtat gtaaacttcc gacttcaact
     6181 gtatagggat ccgcttcctc gctcactgac tcgctgcgct cggtcgttcg gctgcggcga
     6241 gcggtatcag ctcactcaaa ggcggtaata cggttatcca cagaatcagg ggataacgca
     6301 ggaaagaaca tgtgagcaaa aggccagcaa aaggccagga accgtaaaaa ggccgcgttg
     6361 ctggcgtttt tccataggct ccgcccccct gacgagcatc acaaaaatcg acgctcaagt
     6421 cagaggtggc gaaacccgac aggactataa agataccagg cgtttccccc tggaagctcc
     6481 ctcgtgcgct ctcctgttcc gaccctgccg cttaccggat acctgtccgc ctttctccct
     6541 tcgggaagcg tggcgctttc tcatagctca cgctgtaggt atctcagttc ggtgtaggtc
     6601 gttcgctcca agctgggctg tgtgcacgaa ccccccgttc agcccgaccg ctgcgcctta
     6661 tccggtaact atcgtcttga gtccaacccg gtaagacacg acttatcgcc actggcagca
     6721 gccactggta acaggattag cagagcgagg tatgtaggcg gtgctacaga gttcttgaag
     6781 tggtggccta actacggcta cactagaaga acagtatttg gtatctgcgc tctgctgaag
     6841 ccagttacct tcggaaaaag agttggtagc tcttgatccg gcaaacaaac caccgctggt
     6901 agcggtggtt tttttgtttg caagcagcag attacgcgca gaaaaaaagg atctcaagaa
     6961 gatcctttga tcttttctac ggggtctgac gctcagtgga acgaaaactc acgttaaggg
     7021 attttggtca tgagattatc aaaaaggatc ttcacctaga tccttttaaa ttaaaaatga
     7081 agttttaaat caatctaaag tatatatgag taaacttggt ctgacagtta ccaatgctta
     7141 atcagtgagg cacctatctc agcgatctgt ctatttcgtt catccatagt tgcctgactc
     7201 cccgtcgtgt agataactac gatacgggag ggcttaccat ctggccccag tgctgcaatg
     7261 ataccgcgag acccacgctc accggctcca gatttatcag caataaacca gccagccgga
     7321 agggccgagc gcagaagtgg tcctgcaact ttatccgcct ccatccagtc tattaattgt
     7381 tgccgggaag ctagagtaag tagttcgcca gttaatagtt tgcgcaacgt tgttgccatt
     7441 gctacaggca tcgtggtgtc acgctcgtcg tttggtatgg cttcattcag ctccggttcc
     7501 caacgatcaa ggcgagttac atgatccccc atgttgtgca aaaaagcggt tagctccttc
     7561 ggtcctccga tcgttgtcag aagtaagttg gccgcagtgt tatcactcat ggttatggca
     7621 gcactgcata attctcttac tgtcatgcca tccgtaagat gcttttctgt gactggtgag
     7681 tactcaacca agtcattctg agaatagtgt atgcggcgac cgagttgctc ttgcccggcg
     7741 tcaatacggg ataataccgc gccacatagc agaactttaa aagtgctcat cattggaaaa
     7801 cgttcttcgg ggcgaaaact ctcaaggatc ttaccgctgt tgagatccag ttcgatgtaa
     7861 cccactcgtg cacccaactg atcttcagca tcttttactt tcaccagcgt ttctgggtga
     7921 gcaaaaacag gaaggcaaaa tgccgcaaaa aagggaataa gggcgacacg gaaatgttga
     7981 atactcatac tcttcctttt tcaatattat tgaagcattt atcagggtta ttgtctcatg
     8041 agcggataca tatttgaatg tatttagaaa aataaacaaa taggggttcc gcgcacattt
     8101 ccccgaaaag tgccacctga tgcggtgtga aataccgcac agatgcgtaa ggagaaaata
     8161 ccgcatcagg aaattgtaag cgttaatatt ttgttaaaat t
//
